Addgene plasmid #143935: TFORF1173
Purpose: Lentiviral vector for overexpressing transcription factor ORFs with unique 24-bp barcodes. Barcodes facilitate identification of transcription factors in pooled screens.
Depositing lab: Feng Zhang. Depositing organization: Broad Institute. Publication: A transcription factor atlas of directed differentiation. Joung J, Ma S, Tay T, Geiger-Schuller KR, Kirchgatterer PC, Verdine VK, Guo B, Arias-Garcia MA, Allen WE, Singh A, Kuksenko O, Abudayyeh OO, Gootenberg JS, Fu Z, Macrae RK, Buenrostro JD, Regev A, Zhang F. Cell. 2023 Jan 5;186(1):209-229.e26. doi: 10.1016/j.cell.2022.11.026. PubMed 36608654.
Backbone
  Vector backbone: pLX_TRC317
  Backbone manufacturer: Broad Institute Genetic Perturbation Platform
  Backbone size w/o insert (bp): 8264
  Vector type: Mammalian Expression, Lentiviral
  Selectable markers: Puromycin
Growth in bacteria
  Bacterial resistance: Ampicillin, 100 μg/mL
  Growth temperature: 37°C
  Growth strain: NEB Stable
  Copy number: High Copy
Gene/Insert
  Gene/Insert name: ZNF154
  Species: H. sapiens (human)
  Insert size (bp): 1415
  Entrez Gene: ZNF154 (a.k.a. pHZ-92)
  Promoter: EF1a
  Cloning method: Unknown
  Sequencing primers: 5′ GGGTGGAGACTGAAGTTAGGCCAG; 3′ CACATAGCGTAAAAGGAGCAACATAG
Terms and licenses: Academic/Nonprofit Terms; Industry Terms: Not Available to Industry
Depositor comments: NM_001085384,ENST00000512439,ENST00000451275 . The transcription factor ORF portion of this plasmid was synthesized by Genewiz. Please test multiple small colonies in case of plasmid recombination. To make this collection available in a timely manner, a portion of this collection was not fully sequenced by Addgene. If an Addgene verified full plasmid sequence is not available, please contact us prior to placing an order to request the full sequence.
How to cite: TFORF1173 was a gift from Feng Zhang (Addgene plasmid # 143935 ; http://n2t.net/addgene:143935 ; RRID:Addgene_143935)
