[The description below was written by a language model from this plasmid's Addgene catalogue record and pLannotate feature annotations shown in this document.]
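Description:
TFORF1173 is a third-generation-style, self-inactivating lentiviral expression plasmid built on the pLX_TRC317 backbone. It carries the human zinc-finger gene ZNF154 as one member of a barcoded transcription factor ORF collection. In bacteria it is maintained through a high-copy ColE1/pUC origin and selected with ampicillin via the β-lactamase gene. An f1 origin and remnants of a lac/T7/T3 cloning region are also present in the backbone. The depositor notes that the plasmid can recombine, which is common for LTR-containing vectors, and recommends checking several colonies.

The viral portion begins with an RSV promoter fused to a truncated HIV-1 5' LTR, which makes genomic RNA transcription Tat-independent. This is followed by the Ψ packaging signal with a partial gag sequence, the RRE for Rev-dependent nuclear export, and a cPPT/CTS. It ends in a ΔU3 3' LTR and an SV40 polyadenylation signal. Two expression units sit between the LTRs. An SV40 early promoter drives puromycin N-acetyltransferase for selection of transduced mammalian cells, and the EF-1α promoter drives the ZNF154 ORF, with a downstream WPRE to enhance transcript stability and expression. The automated annotation labels only the first part of the roughly 1.4 kb insert as ZNF154, probably because the synthesized ORF matches the reference entry only partially. The 24-bp barcode described in the catalogue entry is not annotated, so its position cannot be stated from the feature table.

The construct is intended for packaging into lentivirus and stable overexpression of ZNF154. It is particularly suited to pooled screens in which the unique barcode identifies which transcription factor each cell received, for example in directed differentiation studies.
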