Features (pLannotate 1.2.2; 31 found; start..end, strand, type, name):
      5..231     +  promoter       RSV promoter: Rous sarcoma virus enhancer/promoter
    232..412     +  LTR            5' LTR (truncated): truncated 5' long terminal repeat (LTR) from HIV-1
    459..584     +  misc_feature   HIV-1 Ψ: packaging signal of human immunodeficiency virus type 1
    568..931     +  CDS            HIV-1 gag (fragment): gag protein from human immunodeficiency virus 1; gag
   1077..1310    +  misc_feature   RRE: The Rev response element (RRE) of HIV-1 allows for Rev-dependent mRNA export from the nucleus to the cytoplasm.
   1687..1713    +  CDS            Rev (fragment): human immunodeficiency virus 1 (HIV-1) Rev protein; rev; enhances nuclear export of unspliced and incompletely spliced viral mRNAs
   1720..1743    +  promoter       SV40 promoter (fragment): SV40 early promoter
   1744..1815    +  promoter       SV40 promoter (fragment): SV40 enhancer and early promoter
   1839..1974    +  rep_origin     SV40 ori: SV40 origin of replication
   2020..2616    +  CDS            PuroR (fragment): puromycin N-acetyltransferase; pac from Streptomyces; confers resistance to puromycin
   2665..2782    +  misc_feature   cPPT/CTS: central polypurine tract and central termination sequence of HIV-1
   2847..2913    +  CDS            small t antigen (fragment): SV40 (simian virus 40) small t antigen
   2920..4098    +  promoter       EF-1α promoter: strong constitutive promoter for human elongation factor EF-1α
   4115..4600    +  CDS            ZNF154 (fragment): ZN154_HUMAN - Also known as KIAA2003. Experimental evidence at transcript level: Swiss-Prot protein existence level 2. May be involved in transcriptional regulation. From Homo sapiens (Human).
   5441..5494    +  promoter       U6 promoter (fragment): RNA polymerase III promoter for human U6 snRNA
   5536..6124    +  misc_feature   WPRE: woodchuck hepatitis virus posttranscriptional regulatory element
   6175..6194    +  misc_feature   cPPT/CTS (fragment): central polypurine tract and central termination sequence of HIV-1
   6196..6429    +  LTR            3' LTR (ΔU3): self-inactivating 3' long terminal repeat (LTR) from HIV-1
   6507..6628    +  polyA_signal   SV40 poly(A) signal: SV40 polyadenylation signal
   6668..6803    +  rep_origin     SV40 ori: SV40 origin of replication
   6824..6842    -  promoter       T7 promoter: promoter for bacteriophage T7 RNA polymerase
   6850..7005    +  CDS            lacZα (fragment): LacZα fragment of β-galactosidase; lacZ fragment
   7010..7438    +  rep_origin     f1 ori (sequence partly withheld): f1 bacteriophage origin of replication; arrow indicates direction of (+) strand synthesis
   7491..7595    +  promoter       AmpR promoter: bla
   7596..8456    +  CDS            AmpR: β-lactamase; bla; confers resistance to ampicillin, carbenicillin, and related antibiotics
   8627..9215    +  rep_origin     ori: high-copy-number ColE1/pMB1/pBR322/pUC origin of replication
   9398..9490    +  CDS            lacI (fragment): lac repressor; lacI; The lac repressor binds to the lac operator to inhibit transcription in E. coli. This inhibition can be relieved by adding lactose or isopropyl-β-D-thiogalactopyranoside (IPTG).
   9503..9524    +  protein_bind   CAP binding site: CAP binding activates transcription in the presence of cAMP. E. coli catabolite activator protein
   9539..9569    +  promoter       lac promoter: promoter for the E. coli lac operon
   9577..9593    +  protein_bind   lac operator: The lac repressor binds to the lac operator to inhibit transcription in E. coli. This inhibition can be relieved by adding lactose or isopropyl-β-D-thiogalactopyranoside (IPTG). lac repressor encoded by lacI
   9638..9656    +  promoter       T3 promoter: promoter for bacteriophage T3 RNA polymerase
>Addgene plasmid #143935 | TFORF1173 | addgene full sequence | sequence record 404597 | Addgene NGS Result
TTAATGTAGTCTTATGCAATACTCTTGTAGTCTTGCAACATGGTAACGATGAGTTAGCAACATGCCTTAC
AAGGAGAGAAAAAGCACCGTGCATGCCGATTGGTGGAAGTAAGGTGGTACGATCGTGCCTTATTAGGAAG
GCAACAGACGGGTCTGACATGGATTGGACGAACCACTGAATTGCCGCATTGCAGAGATATTGTATTTAAG
TGCCTAGCTCGATACATAAACGGGTCTCTCTGGTTAGACCAGATCTGAGCCTGGGAGCTCTCTGGCTAAC
TAGGGAACCCACTGCTTAAGCCTCAATAAAGCTTGCCTTGAGTGCTTCAAGTAGTGTGTGCCCGTCTGTT
GTGTGACTCTGGTAACTAGAGATCCCTCAGACCCTTTTAGTCAGTGTGGAAAATCTCTAGCAGTGGCGCC
CGAACAGGGACTTGAAAGCGAAAGGGAAACCAGAGGAGCTCTCTCGACGCAGGACTCGGCTTGCTGAAGC
GCGCACGGCAAGAGGCGAGGGGCGGCGACTGGTGAGTACGCCAAAAATTTTGACTAGCGGAGGCTAGAAG
GAGAGAGATGGGTGCGAGAGCGTCAGTATTAAGCGGGGGAGAATTAGATCGCGATGGGAAAAAATTCGGT
TAAGGCCAGGGGGAAAGAAAAAATATAAATTAAAACATATAGTATGGGCAAGCAGGGAGCTAGAACGATT
CGCAGTTAATCCTGGCCTGTTAGAAACATCAGAAGGCTGTAGACAAATACTGGGACAGCTACAACCATCC
CTTCAGACAGGATCAGAAGAACTTAGATCATTATATAATACAGTAGCAACCCTCTATTGTGTGCATCAAA
GGATAGAGATAAAAGACACCAAGGAAGCTTTAGACAAGATAGAGGAAGAGCAAAACAAAAGTAAGACCAC
CGCACAGCAAGCGGCCGCTGATCTTCAGACCTGGAGGAGGAGATATGAGGGACAATTGGAGAAGTGAATT
ATATAAATATAAAGTAGTAAAAATTGAACCATTAGGAGTAGCACCCACCAAGGCAAAGAGAAGAGTGGTG
CAGAGAGAAAAAAGAGCAGTGGGAATAGGAGCTTTGTTCCTTGGGTTCTTGGGAGCAGCAGGAAGCACTA
TGGGCGCAGCGTCAATGACGCTGACGGTACAGGCCAGACAATTATTGTCTGGTATAGTGCAGCAGCAGAA
CAATTTGCTGAGGGCTATTGAGGCGCAACAGCATCTGTTGCAACTCACAGTCTGGGGCATCAAGCAGCTC
CAGGCAAGAATCCTGGCTGTGGAAAGATACCTAAAGGATCAACAGCTCCTGGGGATTTGGGGTTGCTCTG
GAAAACTCATTTGCACCACTGCTGTGCCTTGGAATGCTAGTTGGAGTAATAAATCTCTGGAACAGATTTG
GAATCACACGACCTGGATGGAGTGGGACAGAGAAATTAACAATTACACAAGCTTAATACACTCCTTAATT
GAAGAATCGCAAAACCAGCAAGAAAAGAATGAACAAGAATTATTGGAATTAGATAAATGGGCAAGTTTGT
GGAATTGGTTTAACATAACAAATTGGCTGTGGTATATAAAATTATTCATAATGATAGTAGGAGGCTTGGT
AGGTTTAAGAATAGTTTTTGCTGTACTTTCTATAGTGAATAGAGTTAGGCAGGGATATTCACCATTATCG
TTTCAGACCCACCTCCCAACCCCGAGGGGACCCATGCATTGCATCTCAATTAGTCAGCAACCAGGTGTGG
AAAGTCCCCAGGCTCCCCAGCAGGCAGAAGTATGCAAAGCATGCGTCTCAATTAGTCAGCAACCATAGTC
CCGCCCCTAACTCCGCCCATCCCGCCCCTAACTCCGCCCAGTTCCGCCCATTCTCCGCCCCATGGCTGAC
TAATTTTTTTTATTTATGCAGAGGCCGAGGCCGCCTCGGCCTCTGAGCTATTCCAGAAGTAGTGAGGAGG
CTTTTTTGGAGGCCTAGGCTTTTGCAAAAAGCTTTCTAGAGGTACCACCGGAGCTTACCATGACCGAGTA
CAAGCCCACGGTGCGCCTCGCCACCCGCGACGACGTCCCCAGGGCCGTACGCACCCTCGCCGCCGCGTTC
GCCGACTACCCCGCCACGCGCCACACCGTCGATCCGGACCGCCACATCGAGCGGGTCACCGAGCTGCAAG
AACTCTTCCTCACGCGCGTCGGGCTCGACATCGGCAAGGTGTGGGTCGCGGACGACGGCGCCGCCGTGGC
GGTCTGGACCACGCCGGAGAGCGTCGAAGCGGGGGCGGTGTTCGCCGAGATCGGCCCGCGCATGGCCGAG
TTGAGCGGTTCCCGGCTGGCCGCGCAGCAACAGATGGAAGGCCTCCTGGCGCCGCACCGGCCCAAGGAGC
CCGCGTGGTTCCTGGCCACCGTCGGCGTCTCGCCCGACCACCAGGGCAAGGGTCTGGGCAGCGCCGTCGT
GCTCCCCGGAGTGGAGGCGGCCGAGCGCGCCGGGGTGCCCGCCTTCCTGGAGACCTCCGCGCCCCGCAAC
CTCCCCTTCTACGAGCGGCTCGGCTTCACCGTCACCGCCGACGTCGAGGTGCCCGAAGGACCGCGCACCT
GGTGCATGACCCGCAAGCCCGGTGCCAGTTAACGAATTCTAGATCTTGAGACAAATGGCAGTATTCATCC
ACAATTTTAAAAGAAAAGGGGGGATTGGGGGGTACAGTGCAGGGGAAAGAATAGTAGACATAATAGCAAC
AGACATACAAACTAAAGAATTACAAAAACAAATTACAAAAATTCAAAATTTTCGGGTTTATTACAGGGAC
AGCAGAGATCCACTTTGGCGCCGGCTCGAGGCCTGCAGGTGCAAAGATGGATAAAGTTTTAAACAGAGAG
GAATCTTTGCAGCTAATGGACCTTCTAGGTCTTGAAAGGAGTGGGAATTGGCTCCGGTGCCCGTCAGTGG
GCAGAGCGCACATCGCCCACAGTCCCCGAGAAGTTGGGGGGAGGGGTCGGCAATTGAACCGGTGCCTAGA
GAAGGTGGCGCGGGGTAAACTGGGAAAGTGATGTCGTGTACTGGCTCCGCCTTTTTCCCGAGGGTGGGGG
AGAACCGTATATAAGTGCAGTAGTCGCCGTGAACGTTCTTTTTCGCAACGGGTTTGCCGCCAGAACACAG
GTAAGTGCCGTGTGTGGTTCCCGCGGGCCTGGCCTCTTTACGGGTTATGGCCCTTGCGTGCCTTGAATTA
CTTCCACCTGGCTGCAGTACGTGATTCTTGATCCCGAGCTTCGGGTTGGAAGTGGGTGGGAGAGTTCGAG
GCCTTGCGCTTAAGGAGCCCCTTCGCCTCGTGCTTGAGTTGAGGCCTGGCCTGGGCGCTGGGGCCGCCGC
GTGCGAATCTGGTGGCACCTTCGCGCCTGTCTCGCTGCTTTCGATAAGTCTCTAGCCATTTAAAATTTTT
GATGACCTGCTGCGACGCTTTTTTTCTGGCAAGATAGTCTTGTAAATGCGGGCCAAGATCTGCACACTGG
TATTTCGGTTTTTGGGGCCGCGGGCGGCGACGGGGCCCGTGCGTCCCAGCGCACATGTTCGGCGAGGCGG
GGCCTGCGAGCGCGGCCACCGAGAATCGGACGGGGGTAGTCTCAAGCTGGCCGGCCTGCTCTGGTGCCTG
GCCTCGCGCCGCCGTGTATCGCCCCGCCCTGGGCGGCAAGGCTGGCCCGGTCGGCACCAGTTGCGTGAGC
GGAAAGATGGCCGCTTCCCGGCCCTGCTGCAGGGAGCTCAAAATGGAGGACGCGGCGCTCGGGAGAGCGG
GCGGGTGAGTCACCCACACAAAGGAAAAGGGCCTTTCCGTCCTCAGCCGTCGCTTCATGTGACTCCACGG
AGTACCGGGCGCCGTCCAGGCACCTCGATTAGTTCTCGAGCTTTTGGAGTACGTCGTCTTTAGGTTGGGG
GGAGGGGTTTTATGCGATGGAGTTTCCCCACACTGAGTGGGTGGAGACTGAAGTTAGGCCAGCTTGGCAC
TTGATGTAATTCTCCTTGGAATTTGCCCTTTTTGAGTTTGGATCTTGGTTCATTCTCAAGCCTCAGACAG
TGGTTCAAAGTTTTTTTCTTCCATTTCAGGTGTCGTGAGGCTAGCACCGCCACCATGGCAGCGGCCACTC
TGAGGACGCCAACTCAGGGCACTGTGACCTTTGAAGATGTGGCCGTACACTTCTCCTGGGAGGAATGGGG
TCTCCTTGATGAGGCTCAAAGATGCCTGTACCGTGATGTGATGCTGGAGAACTTGGCTCTTTTAACCTCT
CTAGATGTTCATCATCAGAAGCAGCACCTTGGAGAAAAACATTTCAGAAGCAATGTGGGCAGAGCCTTGT
TTGTGAAGACCTGCACATTCCATGTGTCAGGGGAGCCTTCCACCTGCAGAGAAGTTGGGAAGGACTTCCT
GGCCAAGTTGGGATTTCTCCATCAACAGGCTGCTCACACTGGGGAGCAATCAAATAGCAAAAGCGACGGT
GGGGCCATCAGTCACAGAGGAAAAACTCATTACAACTGTGGAGAACACACAAAAGCATTCAGCGGTAAAC
ACACACTTGTTCAGCAGCAGAGAACCCTCACTACAGAAAGATGTTACATATGCAGTGAATGTGGGAAATC
CTTTAGCAAAAGCTACAGTCTCAATGACCATTGGAGACTTCACACTGGAGAAAAGCCTTATGAATGTCGA
GAGTGTGGGAAGTCCTTTAGGCAAAGCTCTAGTCTCATTCAGCACCGGAGAGTTCACACTGCAGTACGAC
CTCATGAATGTGATGAATGTGGAAAATTATTTAGCAACAAGTCTAACCTCATTAAACATCGGAGAGTTCA
CACTGGGGAAAGGCCATATGAGTGCAGTGAATGTGGGAAATCCTTTAGCCAAAGGTCTGCACTCCTTCAA
CATCGGGGAGTTCACACTGGGGAGAGGCCTTATGAGTGCAGTGAATGTGGGAAGTTTTTTACATATCATT
CCAGTCTCATAAAACACCAGAAAGTTCACAGTGGATCCAGGCCTTATGAGTGCAGCGAATGTGGGAAGTC
ATTTAGCCAAAACTCTAGCCTCATTGAACACCATAGGGTTCACACTGGAGAAAGGCCTTATAAGTGCAGC
GAATGTGGGAAATCCTTTAGCCAAAGGTCTGCACTCCTTCAACATCGGGGAGTTCACACTGGGGAGAGGC
CTTATGAGTGCAGTGAATGTGGGAAGTTCTTTCCCTACAGCTCCAGTCTCCGAAAACACCAGAGAGTTCA
CACTGGATCAAGACCCTATGAGTGCAGTGAATGTGGGAAATCCTTTACTCAAAATTCCGGCCTCATTAAG
CACAGGAGGGTTCACACTGGGGAGAAGCCTTATGAGTGCACGGAATGTGGGAAATCCTTTAGCCATAACT
CCAGCCTTATTAAACATCAGAGAATTCATAGTCGATAGTAATGAACTAGTCCGTAACTTGAAAGTATTTC
GATTTCTTGGCTTTATATATCTTGTGGAAAGGACGACAGGATTCCCTTGATACTATACAGACGCGTTAAG
TCGACAATCAACCTCTGGATTACAAAATTTGTGAAAGATTGACTGGTATTCTTAACTATGTTGCTCCTTT
TACGCTATGTGGATACGCTGCTTTAATGCCTTTGTATCATGCTATTGCTTCCCGTATGGCTTTCATTTTC
TCCTCCTTGTATAAATCCTGGTTGCTGTCTCTTTATGAGGAGTTGTGGCCCGTTGTCAGGCAACGTGGCG
TGGTGTGCACTGTGTTTGCTGACGCAACCCCCACTGGTTGGGGCATTGCCACCACCTGTCAGCTCCTTTC
CGGGACTTTCGCTTTCCCCCTCCCTATTGCCACGGCGGAACTCATCGCCGCCTGCCTTGCCCGCTGCTGG
ACAGGGGCTCGGCTGTTGGGCACTGACAATTCCGTGGTGTTGTCGGGGAAATCATCGTCCTTTCCTTGGC
TGCTCGCCTGTGTTGCCACCTGGATTCTGCGCGGGACGTCCTTCTGCTACGTCCCTTCGGCCCTCAATCC
AGCGGACCTTCCTTCCCGCGGCCTGCTGCCGGCTCTGCGGCCTCTTCCGCGTCTTCGCCTTCGCCCTCAG
ACGAGTCGGATCTCCCTTTGGGCCGCCTCCCCGCGTCGACTTTAAGACCAATGACTTACAAGGCAGCTGT
AGATCTTAGCCACTTTTTAAAAGAAAAGGGGGGACTGGAAGGGCTAATTCACTCCCAACGAAGACAAGAT
CTGCTTTTTGCTTGTACTGGGTCTCTCTGGTTAGACCAGATCTGAGCCTGGGAGCTCTCTGGCTAACTAG
GGAACCCACTGCTTAAGCCTCAATAAAGCTTGCCTTGAGTGCTTCAAGTAGTGTGTGCCCGTCTGTTGTG
TGACTCTGGTAACTAGAGATCCCTCAGACCCTTTTAGTCAGTGTGGAAAATCTCTAGCAGTACGTATAGT
AGTTCATGTCATCTTATTATTCAGTATTTATAACTTGCAAAGAAATGAATATCAGAGAGTGAGAGGAACT
TGTTTATTGCAGCTTATAATGGTTACAAATAAAGCAATAGCATCACAAATTTCACAAATAAAGCATTTTT
TTCACTGCATTCTAGTTGTGGTTTGTCCAAACTCATCAATGTATCTTATCATGTCTGGCTCTAGCTATCC
CGCCCCTAACTCCGCCCATCCCGCCCCTAACTCCGCCCAGTTCCGCCCATTCTCCGCCCCATGGCTGACT
AATTTTTTTTATTTATGCAGAGGCCGAGGCCGCCTCGGCCTCTGAGCTATTCCAGAAGTAGTGAGGAGGC
TTTTTTGGAGGCCTAGGGACGTACCCAATTCGCCCTATAGTGAGTCGTATTACGCGCGCTCACTGGCCGT
CGTTTTACAACGTCGTGACTGGGAAAACCCTGGCGTTACCCAACTTAATCGCCTTGCAGCACATCCCCCT
TTCGCCAGCTGGCGTAATAGCGAAGAGGCCCGCACCGATCGCCCTTCCCAACAGTTGCGCAGCCTGAATG
GCGAATGGG
[124 nt withheld, positions 7010-7133]
C
[91 nt withheld, positions 7135-7225]
A
[49 nt withheld, positions 7227-7275]
CCTTTGACGTTGGAGTCCACGTTCTTT
[37 nt withheld, positions 7303-7339]
ACCCTATCTCGGTCTATTCTTTTGATTTATAAGGGATTTTGCCGATTTCGGCCTATTGGTTAAAAAATGA
GCTGATTTAACAAAAATTTAACGCGAATTTTAACAAAATATTAACGCTTACAATTTAGGTGGCACTTTTC
GGGGAAATGTGCGCGGAACCCCTATTTGTTTATTTTTCTAAATACATTCAAATATGTATCCGCTCATGAG
ACAATAACCCTGATAAATGCTTCAATAATATTGAAAAAGGAAGAGTATGAGTATTCAACATTTCCGTGTC
GCCCTTATTCCCTTTTTTGCGGCATTTTGCCTTCCTGTTTTTGCTCACCCAGAAACGCTGGTGAAAGTAA
AAGATGCTGAAGATCAGTTGGGTGCACGAGTGGGTTACATCGAACTGGATCTCAACAGCGGTAAGATCCT
TGAGAGTTTTCGCCCCGAAGAACGTTTTCCAATGATGAGCACTTTTAAAGTTCTGCTATGTGGCGCGGTA
TTATCCCGTATTGACGCCGGGCAAGAGCAACTCGGTCGCCGCATACACTATTCTCAGAATGACTTGGTTG
AGTACTCACCAGTCACAGAAAAGCATCTTACGGATGGCATGACAGTAAGAGAATTATGCAGTGCTGCCAT
AACCATGAGTGATAACACTGCGGCCAACTTACTTCTGACAACGATCGGAGGACCGAAGGAGCTAACCGCT
TTTTTGCACAACATGGGGGATCATGTAACTCGCCTTGATCGTTGGGAACCGGAGCTGAATGAAGCCATAC
CAAACGACGAGCGTGACACCACGATGCCTGTAGCAATGGCAACAACGTTGCGCAAACTATTAACTGGCGA
ACTACTTACTCTAGCTTCCCGGCAACAATTAATAGACTGGATGGAGGCGGATAAAGTTGCAGGACCACTT
CTGCGCTCGGCCCTTCCGGCTGGCTGGTTTATTGCTGATAAATCTGGAGCCGGTGAGCGTGGGTCTCGCG
GTATCATTGCAGCACTGGGGCCAGATGGTAAGCCCTCCCGTATCGTAGTTATCTACACGACGGGGAGTCA
GGCAACTATGGATGAACGAAATAGACAGATCGCTGAGATAGGTGCCTCACTGATTAAGCATTGGTAACTG
TCAGACCAAGTTTACTCATATATACTTTAGATTGATTTAAAACTTCATTTTTAATTTAAAAGGATCTAGG
TGAAGATCCTTTTTGATAATCTCATGACCAAAATCCCTTAACGTGAGTTTTCGTTCCACTGAGCGTCAGA
CCCCGTAGAAAAGATCAAAGGATCTTCTTGAGATCCTTTTTTTCTGCGCGTAATCTGCTGCTTGCAAACA
AAAAAACCACCGCTACCAGCGGTGGTTTGTTTGCCGGATCAAGAGCTACCAACTCTTTTTCCGAAGGTAA
CTGGCTTCAGCAGAGCGCAGATACCAAATACTGTTCTTCTAGTGTAGCCGTAGTTAGGCCACCACTTCAA
GAACTCTGTAGCACCGCCTACATACCTCGCTCTGCTAATCCTGTTACCAGTGGCTGCTGCCAGTGGCGAT
AAGTCGTGTCTTACCGGGTTGGACTCAAGACGATAGTTACCGGATAAGGCGCAGCGGTCGGGCTGAACGG
GGGGTTCGTGCACACAGCCCAGCTTGGAGCGAACGACCTACACCGAACTGAGATACCTACAGCGTGAGCT
ATGAGAAAGCGCCACGCTTCCCGAAGGGAGAAAGGCGGACAGGTATCCGGTAAGCGGCAGGGTCGGAACA
GGAGAGCGCACGAGGGAGCTTCCAGGGGGAAACGCCTGGTATCTTTATAGTCCTGTCGGGTTTCGCCACC
TCTGACTTGAGCGTCGATTTTTGTGATGCTCGTCAGGGGGGCGGAGCCTATGGAAAAACGCCAGCAACGC
GGCCTTTTTACGGTTCCTGGCCTTTTGCTGGCCTTTTGCTCACATGTTCTTTCCTGCGTTATCCCCTGAT
TCTGTGGATAACCGTATTACCGCCTTTGAGTGAGCTGATACCGCTCGCCGCAGCCGAACGACCGAGCGCA
GCGAGTCAGTGAGCGAGGAAGCGGAAGAGCGCCCAATACGCAAACCGCCTCTCCCCGCGCGTTGGCCGAT
TCATTAATGCAGCTGGCACGACAGGTTTCCCGACTGGAAAGCGGGCAGTGAGCGCAACGCAATTAATGTG
AGTTAGCTCACTCATTAGGCACCCCAGGCTTTACACTTTATGCTTCCGGCTCGTATGTTGTGTGGAATTG
TGAGCGGATAACAATTTCACACAGGAAACAGCTATGACCATGATTACGCCAAGCGCGCAATTAACCCTCA
CTAAAGGGAACAAAAGCTGGAGCTGCAAGC
