>Addgene plasmid #143935 | TFORF1173 | depositor partial sequence | sequence record 283932 | Insert
ACCGCCACCATGGCAGCGGCCACTCTGAGGACGCCAACTCAGGGCACTGTGACCTTTGAAGATGTGGCCG
TACACTTCTCCTGGGAGGAATGGGGTCTCCTTGATGAGGCTCAAAGATGCCTGTACCGTGATGTGATGCT
GGAGAACTTGGCTCTTTTAACCTCTCTAGATGTTCATCATCAGAAGCAGCACCTTGGAGAAAAACATTTC
AGAAGCAATGTGGGCAGAGCCTTGTTTGTGAAGACCTGCACATTCCATGTGTCAGGGGAGCCTTCCACCT
GCAGAGAAGTTGGGAAGGACTTCCTGGCCAAGTTGGGATTTCTCCATCAACAGGCTGCTCACACTGGGGA
GCAATCAAATAGCAAAAGCGACGGTGGGGCCATCAGTCACAGAGGAAAAACTCATTACAACTGTGGAGAA
CACACAAAAGCATTCAGCGGTAAACACACACTTGTTCAGCAGCAGAGAACCCTCACTACAGAAAGATGTT
ACATATGCAGTGAATGTGGGAAATCCTTTAGCAAAAGCTACAGTCTCAATGACCATTGGAGACTTCACAC
TGGAGAAAAGCCTTATGAATGTCGAGAGTGTGGGAAGTCCTTTAGGCAAAGCTCTAGTCTCATTCAGCAC
CGGAGAGTTCACACTGCAGTACGACCTCATGAATGTGATGAATGTGGAAAATTATTTAGCAACAAGTCTA
ACCTCATTAAACATCGGAGAGTTCACACTGGGGAAAGGCCATATGAGTGCAGTGAATGTGGGAAATCCTT
TAGCCAAAGGTCTGCACTCCTTCAACATCGGGGAGTTCACACTGGGGAGAGGCCTTATGAGTGCAGTGAA
TGTGGGAAGTTTTTTACATATCATTCCAGTCTCATAAAACACCAGAAAGTTCACAGTGGATCCAGGCCTT
ATGAGTGCAGCGAATGTGGGAAGTCATTTAGCCAAAACTCTAGCCTCATTGAACACCATAGGGTTCACAC
TGGAGAAAGGCCTTATAAGTGCAGCGAATGTGGGAAATCCTTTAGCCAAAGGTCTGCACTCCTTCAACAT
CGGGGAGTTCACACTGGGGAGAGGCCTTATGAGTGCAGTGAATGTGGGAAGTTCTTTCCCTACAGCTCCA
GTCTCCGAAAACACCAGAGAGTTCACACTGGATCAAGACCCTATGAGTGCAGTGAATGTGGGAAATCCTT
TACTCAAAATTCCGGCCTCATTAAGCACAGGAGGGTTCACACTGGGGAGAAGCCTTATGAGTGCACGGAA
TGTGGGAAATCCTTTAGCCATAACTCCAGCCTTATTAAACATCAGAGAATTCATAGTCGATAGTAATGAA
CTAGTCCGTAACTTGAAAGTATTTCGATTTCTTGGCTTTATATATCTTGTGGAAAGGACGACAGGATTCC
CTTGATACTATACAG
