>Addgene plasmid #143935 | TFORF1173 | depositor partial sequence | sequence record 283933 | Barcode
CAGGATTCCCTTGATACTATACAG
